Addgene plasmid #211373: gag-COM-pol
Purpose: Packaging plasmid for v3b PE-eVLP production
Depositing lab: David Liu. Depositing organization: Broad Institute. Publication: Engineered virus-like particles for transient delivery of prime editor ribonucleoprotein complexes in vivo. An M, Raguram A, Du SW, Banskota S, Davis JR, Newby GA, Chen PZ, Palczewski K, Liu DR. Nat Biotechnol. 2024 Jan 8. doi: 10.1038/s41587-023-02078-y. PubMed 38191664.
Backbone
  Vector backbone: pCDNA3-like
  Backbone size w/o insert (bp): 4020
  Total vector size (bp): 9557
  Vector type: Mammalian Expression
Growth in bacteria
  Bacterial resistance: Ampicillin, 100 μg/mL
  Growth temperature: 37°C
  Growth strain: DH5alpha
  Copy number: High Copy
Gene/Insert
  Gene/Insert name: MMLVgag-COM-pol
  Species: H. sapiens (human), M. musculus (mouse)
  Insert size (bp): 5537
Terms and licenses: Academic/Nonprofit Terms; Industry Terms: Not Available to Industry
How to cite: gag-COM-pol was a gift from David Liu (Addgene plasmid # 211373 ; http://n2t.net/addgene:211373 ; RRID:Addgene_211373)
