[The description below was written by a language model from this plasmid's Addgene catalogue record and pLannotate feature annotations shown in this document.]
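Description:
gag-COM-pol is a mammalian expression plasmid on a pcDNA3-like backbone (about 9.6 kb in total, with a roughly 5.5 kb insert) that serves as a packaging plasmid for producing v3b prime editor engineered virus-like particles (PE-eVLPs). It is propagated in E. coli as a high-copy plasmid through a ColE1/pUC-type origin and selected with ampicillin via the β-lactamase gene. The backbone also carries an f1 phage origin and pBluescript-derived remnants (lacZα and lacI fragments, the lac promoter and operator, T7 and T3 promoters, and multiple cloning site fragments). These remnants play no evident role in the plasmid's packaging function. No mammalian selection marker is annotated, and only a short SV40 promoter fragment is present, which is consistent with use by transient transfection.

The payload, named MMLVgag-COM-pol, is a Moloney murine leukemia virus gag-pol open reading frame driven by the human cytomegalovirus immediate-early enhancer and promoter and terminated by the bovine growth hormone polyadenylation signal. The annotation matches the coding region to the MMLV gag-pol polyprotein, which supplies the structural capsid-forming proteins together with the pol-encoded viral enzymes. The insert name indicates that a "COM" element has been placed between or within gag and pol. The feature table does not annotate this element separately, and the record does not define it or explain its function. Human is listed alongside mouse as a source species, but the record does not say which part is human-derived. In the eVLP system, this plasmid supplies the retroviral particle components in producer cells, so that particles carrying prime editor ribonucleoprotein can be assembled for transient delivery.
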