Features (pLannotate 1.2.2; 21 found; start..end, strand, type, name):
     96..475     +  enhancer       CMV enhancer: human cytomegalovirus immediate early enhancer
    476..679     +  promoter       CMV promoter: human cytomegalovirus (CMV) immediate early promoter
    834..6272    +  CDS            gag-pol: POL_MLVMS - Experimental evidence at protein level: Swiss-Prot protein existence level 1. [Integrase]: Catalyzes viral DNA integration into the host chromosome, by performing a series of DNA cutting and joining reactions. This enzyme activity takes place after virion entry into a cell and reverse transcription of the RNA genome in dsDNA. The first step in the integration process is 3' processing. This step requires a complex comprising the viral genome, matrix protein and integrase. This complex is called the pre-integration complex (PIC). The integrase protein removes 2 nucleotides from each
    837..1253    +  CDS            gag (truncated): truncated Moloney murine leukemia virus (MMLV) gag gene lacking the start codon
   5844..6218    +  misc_feature   pol region: Moloney murine leukemia virus (MMLV) pol region containing the splice acceptor site
   6324..6342    -  misc_feature   MCS (fragment): pBluescript multiple cloning site
   6359..6583    +  polyA_signal   bGH poly(A) signal: bovine growth hormone polyadenylation signal
   6587..6608    +  promoter       SV40 promoter (fragment): SV40 enhancer and early promoter
   6620..6649    -  misc_feature   MCS (fragment): pBluescript multiple cloning site
   6658..6676    -  promoter       T7 promoter: promoter for bacteriophage T7 RNA polymerase
   6679..6836    +  CDS            lacZα (fragment): LacZα fragment of β-galactosidase; lacZ fragment
   6841..7269    +  rep_origin     f1 ori (sequence partly withheld): f1 bacteriophage origin of replication; arrow indicates direction of (+) strand synthesis
   7322..7426    +  promoter       AmpR promoter: bla
   7427..8287    +  CDS            AmpR: β-lactamase; bla; confers resistance to ampicillin, carbenicillin, and related antibiotics
   8458..9046    +  rep_origin     ori: high-copy-number ColE1/pMB1/pBR322/pUC origin of replication
   9229..9321    +  CDS            lacI (fragment): lac repressor; lacI; The lac repressor binds to the lac operator to inhibit transcription in E. coli. This inhibition can be relieved by adding lactose or isopropyl-β-D-thiogalactopyranoside (IPTG).
   9334..9355    +  protein_bind   CAP binding site: CAP binding activates transcription in the presence of cAMP. E. coli catabolite activator protein
   9370..9400    +  promoter       lac promoter: promoter for the E. coli lac operon
   9408..9424    +  protein_bind   lac operator: The lac repressor binds to the lac operator to inhibit transcription in E. coli. This inhibition can be relieved by adding lactose or isopropyl-β-D-thiogalactopyranoside (IPTG). lac repressor encoded by lacI
   9469..9487    +  promoter       T3 promoter: promoter for bacteriophage T3 RNA polymerase
   9499..9519    -  misc_feature   MCS (fragment): pBluescript multiple cloning site
>Addgene plasmid #211373 | gag-COM-pol | addgene full sequence | sequence record 419165 | Addgene NGS Result
ATAAATCAATATTGGCTATTGGCCATTGCATACGTTGTATCCATATCATAATATGTACATTTATATTGGC
TCATGTCCAACATTACCGCCATGTTGACATTGATTATTGACTAGTTATTAATAGTAATCAATTACGGGGT
CATTAGTTCATAGCCCATATATGGAGTTCCGCGTTACATAACTTACGGTAAATGGCCCGCCTGGCTGACC
GCCCAACGACCCCCGCCCATTGACGTCAATAATGACGTATGTTCCCATAGTAACGCCAATAGGGACTTTC
CATTGACGTCAATGGGTGGAGTATTTACGGTAAACTGCCCACTTGGCAGTACATCAAGTGTATCATATGC
CAAGTACGCCCCCTATTGACGTCAATGACGGTAAATGGCCCGCCTGGCATTATGCCCAGTACATGACCTT
ATGGGACTTTCCTACTTGGCAGTACATCTACGTATTAGTCATCGCTATTACCATGGTGATGCGGTTTTGG
CAGTACATCAATGGGCGTGGATAGCGGTTTGACTCACGGGGATTTCCAAGTCTCCACCCCATTGACGTCA
ATGGGAGTTTGTTTTGGCACCAAAATCAACGGGACTTTCCAAAATGTCGTAACAACTCCGCCCCATTGAC
GCAAATGGGCGGTAGGCGTGTACGGTGGGAGGTCTATATAAGCAGAGCTCGTTTAGTGAACCGTCAGATC
GCCTGGAGACGCCATCCACGCTGTTTTGACCTCCATAGAAGACACCGGGACCGATCCAGCCTCCGCGGCC
CCAAGCTTGGGCATCGTTCTGTGTTGTCTCTGTCTGACTGTGTTTCTGTATTTGTCTGAAAATATGGGCC
AGACTGTTACCACTCCCTTAAGTTTGACCTTAGGTCACTGGAAAGATGTCGAGCGGATCGCTCACAACCA
GTCGGTAGATGTCAAGAAGAGACGTTGGGTTACCTTCTGCTCTGCAGAATGGCCAACCTTTAACGTCGGA
TGGCCGCGAGACGGCACCTTTAACCGAGACCTCATCACCCAGGTTAAGATCAAGGTCTTTTCACCTGGCC
CGCATGGACACCCAGACCAGGTCCCCTACATCGTGACCTGGGAAGCCTTGGCTTTTGACCCCCCTCCCTG
GGTCAAGCCCTTTGTACACCCTAAGCCTCCGCCTCCTCTTCCTCCATCCGCCCCGTCTCTCCCCCTTGAA
CCTCCTCGTTCGACCCCGCCTCGATCCTCCCTTTATCCAGCCCTCACTCCTTCTCTAGGCGCCAAACCTA
AACCTCAAGTTCTTTCTGACAGTGGGGGGCCGCTCATCGACCTACTTACAGAAGACCCCCCGCCTTATAG
GGACCCAAGACCACCCCCTTCCGACAGGGACGGAAATGGTGGAGAAGCGACCCCTGCGGGAGAGGCACCG
GACCCCTCCCCAATGGCATCTCGCCTACGTGGGAGACGGGAGCCCCCTGTGGCCGACTCCACTACCTCGC
AGGCATTCCCCCTCCGCGCAGGAGGAAACGGACAGCTTCAATACTGGCCGTTCTCCTCTTCTGACCTTTA
CAACTGGAAAAATAATAACCCTTCTTTTTCTGAAGATCCAGGTAAACTGACAGCTCTGATCGAGTCTGTC
CTCATCACCCATCAGCCCACCTGGGACGACTGTCAGCAGCTGTTGGGGACTCTGCTGACCGGAGAAGAAA
AACAACGGGTGCTCTTAGAGGCTAGAAAGGCGGTGCGGGGCGATGATGGGCGCCCCACTCAACTGCCCAA
TGAAGTCGATGCCGCTTTTCCCCTCGAGCGCCCAGACTGGGATTACACCACCCAGGCAGGTAGGAACCAC
CTAGTCCACTATCGCCAGTTGCTCCTAGCGGGTCTCCAAAACGCGGGCAGAAGCCCCACCAATTTGGCCA
AGGTAAAAGGAATAACACAAGGGCCCAATGAGTCTCCCTCGGCCTTCCTAGAGAGACTTAAGGAAGCCTA
TCGCAGGTACACTCCTTATGACCCTGAGGACCCAGGGCAAGAAACTAATGTGTCTATGTCTTTCATTTGG
CAGTCTGCCCCAGACATTGGGAGAAAGTTAGAGAGGTTAGAAGATTTAAAAAACAAGACGCTTGGAGATT
TGGTTAGAGAGGCAGAAAAGATCTTTAATAAACGAGAAACCCCGGAAGAAAGAGAGGAACGTATCAGGAG
AGAAACAGAGGAAAAAGAAGAACGCCGTAGGACAGAGGATGAGCAGAAAGAGAAAGAAAGAGATCGTAGG
AGACATAGAGAGATGAGCAAGCTATTGGCCACTGTCGTTAGTGGACAGAAACAGGATAGACAGGGAGGAG
AACGAAGGAGGTCCCAACTCGATCGCGACCAGTGTGCCTACTGCAAAGAAAAGGGGCACTGGGCTAAAGA
TTGTCCCAAGAAACCACGAGGACCTCGGGGACCAAGACCCCAGACCTCCCTCCTGACCCTAGATGACTCC
GGTGGCGGTGGATCAGGGGGTGGTTCCAAATCAATTCGCTGTAAAAACTGCAACAAACTGTTATTTAAGG
CGGATTCCTTTGATCACATTGAAATCAGGTGTCCGCGTTGCAAACGTCACATCATAATGCTGAATGCCTG
CGAGCATCCCACGGAGAAACATTGTGGGAAAAGAGAAAAAATCACGCATTCTGACGAAACCGTGCGTTAT
TCCGGAGGTGGAGGTGGATAGGGAGGTCAGGGTCAGGAGCCCCCCCCTGAACCCAGGATAACCCTCAAAG
TCGGGGGGCAACCCGTCACCTTCCTGGTAGATACTGGGGCCCAACACTCCGTGCTGACCCAAAATCCTGG
ACCCCTAAGTGATAAGTCTGCCTGGGTCCAAGGGGCTACTGGAGGAAAGCGGTATCGCTGGACCACGGAT
CGCAAAGTACATCTAGCTACCGGTAAGGTCACCCACTCTTTCCTCCATGTACCAGACTGTCCCTATCCTC
TGTTAGGAAGAGATTTGCTGACTAAACTAAAAGCCCAAATCCACTTTGAGGGATCAGGAGCTCAGGTTAT
GGGACCAATGGGGCAGCCCCTGCAAGTGTTGACCCTAAATATAGAAGATGAGTATCGGCTACATGAGACC
TCAAAAGAGCCAGATGTTTCTCTAGGGTCCACATGGCTGTCTGATTTTCCTCAGGCCTGGGCGGAAACCG
GGGGCATGGGACTGGCAGTTCGCCAAGCTCCTCTGATCATACCTCTGAAAGCAACCTCTACCCCCGTGTC
CATAAAACAATACCCCATGTCACAAGAAGCCAGACTGGGGATCAAGCCCCACATACAGAGACTGTTGGAC
CAGGGAATACTGGTACCCTGCCAGTCCCCCTGGAACACGCCCCTGCTACCCGTTAAGAAACCAGGGACTA
ATGATTATAGGCCTGTCCAGGATCTGAGAGAAGTCAACAAGCGGGTGGAAGACATCCACCCCACCGTGCC
CAACCCTTACAACCTCTTGAGCGGGCTCCCACCGTCCCACCAGTGGTACACTGTGCTTGATTTAAAGGAT
GCCTTTTTCTGCCTGAGACTCCACCCCACCAGTCAGCCTCTCTTCGCCTTTGAGTGGAGAGATCCAGAGA
TGGGAATCTCAGGACAATTGACCTGGACCAGACTCCCACAGGGTTTCAAAAACAGTCCCACCCTGTTTGA
TGAGGCACTGCACAGAGACCTAGCAGACTTCCGGATCCAGCACCCAGACTTGATCCTGCTACAGTACGTG
GATGACTTACTGCTGGCCGCCACTTCTGAGCTAGACTGCCAACAAGGTACTCGGGCCCTGTTACAAACCC
TAGGGAACCTCGGGTATCGGGCCTCGGCCAAGAAAGCCCAAATTTGCCAGAAACAGGTCAAGTATCTGGG
GTATCTTCTAAAAGAGGGTCAGAGATGGCTGACTGAGGCCAGAAAAGAGACTGTGATGGGGCAGCCTACT
CCGAAGACCCCTCGACAACTAAGGGAGTTCCTAGGGACGGCAGGCTTCTGTCGCCTCTGGATCCCTGGGT
TTGCAGAAATGGCAGCCCCCTTGTACCCTCTCACCAAAACGGGGACTCTGTTTAATTGGGGCCCAGACCA
ACAAAAGGCCTATCAAGAAATCAAGCAAGCTCTTCTAACTGCCCCAGCCCTGGGGTTGCCAGATTTGACT
AAGCCCTTTGAACTCTTTGTCGACGAGAAGCAGGGCTACGCCAAAGGTGTCCTAACGCAAAAACTGGGAC
CTTGGCGTCGGCCGGTGGCCTACCTGTCCAAAAAGCTAGACCCAGTAGCAGCTGGGTGGCCCCCTTGCCT
ACGGATGGTAGCAGCCATTGCCGTACTGACAAAGGATGCAGGCAAGCTAACCATGGGACAGCCACTAGTC
ATTCTGGCCCCCCATGCAGTAGAGGCACTAGTCAAACAACCCCCCGACCGCTGGCTTTCCAACGCCCGGA
TGACTCACTATCAGGCCTTGCTTTTGGACACGGACCGGGTCCAGTTCGGACCGGTGGTAGCCCTGAACCC
GGCTACGCTGCTCCCACTGCCTGAGGAAGGGCTGCAACACAACTGCCTTGATATCCTGGCCGAAGCCCAC
GGAACCCGACCCGACCTAACGGACCAGCCGCTCCCAGACGCCGACCACACCTGGTACACGGATGGAAGCA
GTCTCTTACAAGAGGGACAGCGTAAGGCGGGAGCTGCGGTGACCACCGAGACCGAGGTAATCTGGGCTAA
AGCCCTGCCAGCCGGGACATCCGCTCAGCGGGCTGAACTGATAGCACTCACCCAGGCCCTAAAGATGGCA
GAAGGTAAGAAGCTAAATGTTTATACTGATAGCCGTTATGCTTTTGCTACTGCCCATATCCATGGAGAAA
TATACAGAAGGCGTGGGTTGCTCACATCAGAAGGCAAAGAGATCAAAAATAAAGACGAGATCTTGGCCCT
ACTAAAAGCCCTCTTTCTGCCCAAAAGACTTAGCATAATCCATTGTCCAGGACATCAAAAGGGACACAGC
GCCGAGGCTAGAGGCAACCGGATGGCTGACCAAGCGGCCCGAAAGGCAGCCATCACAGAGACTCCAGACA
CCTCTACCCTCCTCATAGAAAATTCATCACCCTACACCTCAGAACATTTTCATTACACAGTGACTGATAT
AAAGGACCTAACCAAGTTGGGGGCCATTTATGATAAAACAAAGAAGTATTGGGTCTACCAAGGAAAACCT
GTGATGCCTGACCAGTTTACTTTTGAATTATTAGACTTTCTTCATCAGCTGACTCACCTCAGCTTCTCAA
AAATGAAGGCTCTCCTAGAGAGAAGCCACAGTCCCTACTACATGCTGAACCGGGATCGAACACTCAAAAA
TATCACTGAGACCTGCAAAGCTTGTGCACAAGTCAACGCCAGCAAGTCTGCCGTTAAACAGGGAACTAGG
GTCCGCGGGCATCGGCCCGGCACTCATTGGGAGATCGATTTCACCGAGATAAAGCCCGGATTGTATGGCT
ATAAATATCTTCTAGTTTTTATAGATACCTTTTCTGGCTGGATAGAAGCCTTCCCAACCAAGAAAGAAAC
CGCCAAGGTCGTAACCAAGAAGCTACTAGAGGAGATCTTCCCCAGGTTCGGCATGCCTCAGGTATTGGGA
ACTGACAATGGGCCTGCCTTCGTCTCCAAGGTGAGTCAGACAGTGGCCGATCTGTTGGGGATTGATTGGA
AATTACATTGTGCATACAGACCCCAAAGCTCAGGCCAGGTAGAAAGAATGAATAGAACCATCAAGGAGAC
TTTAACTAAATTAACGCTTGCAACTGGCTCTAGAGACTGGGTGCTCCTACTCCCCTTAGCCCTGTACCGA
GCCCGCAACACGCCGGGCCCCCATGGCCTCACCCCATATGAGATCTTATATGGGGCACCCCCGCCCCTTG
TAAACTTCCCTGACCCTGACATGACAAGAGTTACTAACAGCCCCTCTCTCCAAGCTCACTTACAGGCTCT
CTACTTAGTCCAGCACGAAGTCTGGAGACCTCTGGCGGCAGCCTACCAAGAACAACTGGACCGACCGGTG
GTACCTCACCCTTACCGAGTCGGCGACACAGTGTGGGTCCGCCGACACCAGACTAAGAACCTAGAACCTC
GCTGGAAAGGACCTTACACAGTCCTGCTGACCACCCCCACCGCCCTCAAAGTAGACGGCATCGCAGCTTG
GATACACGCCGCCCACGTGAAGGCTGCCGACCCCGGGGGTGGACCATCCTCTAGACTGACATGGCGCGTT
CAACGCTCTCAAAACCCCTTAAAAATAAGGTTGACGCGTCAACCCGCGAGGCCCCCTAATCCCCTTAATT
CTTCTGATGCTCAGAGGGGTCAGTATCGAATTCCTGCAGCCCCGCTGATCAGCCTCGACTGTGCCTTCTA
GTTGCCAGCCATCTGTTGTTTGCCCCTCCCCCGTGCCTTCCTTGACCCTGGAAGGTGCCACTCCCACTGT
CCTTTCCTAATAAAATGAGGAAATTGCATCGCATTGTCTGAGTAGGTGTCATTCTATTCTGGGGGGTGGG
GTGGGGCAGGACAGCAAGGGGGAGGATTGGGAAGACAATAGCAGGCATGCTGGGGATGCGGTGGGCTCTA
TGGCTTCTGAGGCGGAAAGAACCAGCTGGGGCTCGATCCTCTAGAGCGGCCGCCACCGCGGTGGAGCTCC
AATTCGCCCTATAGTGAGTCGTATTACAATTCACTGGCCGTCGTTTTACAACGTCGTGACTGGGAAAACC
CTGGCGTTACCCAACTTAATCGCCTTGCAGCACATCCCCCTTTCGCCAGCTGGCGTAATAGCGAAGAGGC
CCGCACCGATCGCCCTTCCCAACAGTTGCGCAGCCTGAATGGCGAATGGG
[124 nt withheld, positions 6841-6964]
C
[91 nt withheld, positions 6966-7056]
A
[49 nt withheld, positions 7058-7106]
CCTTTGACGTTGGAGTCCACGTTCTTT
[37 nt withheld, positions 7134-7170]
ACCCTATCTCGGTCTATTCTTTTGATTTATAAGGGATTTTGCCGATTTCGGCCTATTGGTTAAAAAATGA
GCTGATTTAACAAAAATTTAACGCGAATTTTAACAAAATATTAACGCTTACAATTTAGGTGGCACTTTTC
GGGGAAATGTGCGCGGAACCCCTATTTGTTTATTTTTCTAAATACATTCAAATATGTATCCGCTCATGAG
ACAATAACCCTGATAAATGCTTCAATAATATTGAAAAAGGAAGAGTATGAGTATTCAACATTTCCGTGTC
GCCCTTATTCCCTTTTTTGCGGCATTTTGCCTTCCTGTTTTTGCTCACCCAGAAACGCTGGTGAAAGTAA
AAGATGCTGAAGATCAGTTGGGTGCACGAGTGGGTTACATCGAACTGGATCTCAACAGCGGTAAGATCCT
TGAGAGTTTTCGCCCCGAAGAACGTTTTCCAATGATGAGCACTTTTAAAGTTCTGCTATGTGGCGCGGTA
TTATCCCGTATTGACGCCGGGCAAGAGCAACTCGGTCGCCGCATACACTATTCTCAGAATGACTTGGTTG
AGTACTCACCAGTCACAGAAAAGCATCTTACGGATGGCATGACAGTAAGAGAATTATGCAGTGCTGCCAT
AACCATGAGTGATAACACTGCGGCCAACTTACTTCTGACAACGATCGGAGGACCGAAGGAGCTAACCGCT
TTTTTGCACAACATGGGGGATCATGTAACTCGCCTTGATCGTTGGGAACCGGAGCTGAATGAAGCCATAC
CAAACGACGAGCGTGACACCACGATGCCTGTAGCAATGGCAACAACGTTGCGCAAACTATTAACTGGCGA
ACTACTTACTCTAGCTTCCCGGCAACAATTAATAGACTGGATGGAGGCGGATAAAGTTGCAGGACCACTT
CTGCGCTCGGCCCTTCCGGCTGGCTGGTTTATTGCTGATAAATCTGGAGCCGGTGAGCGTGGGTCTCGCG
GTATCATTGCAGCACTGGGGCCAGATGGTAAGCCCTCCCGTATCGTAGTTATCTACACGACGGGGAGTCA
GGCAACTATGGATGAACGAAATAGACAGATCGCTGAGATAGGTGCCTCACTGATTAAGCATTGGTAACTG
TCAGACCAAGTTTACTCATATATACTTTAGATTGATTTAAAACTTCATTTTTAATTTAAAAGGATCTAGG
TGAAGATCCTTTTTGATAATCTCATGACCAAAATCCCTTAACGTGAGTTTTCGTTCCACTGAGCGTCAGA
CCCCGTAGAAAAGATCAAAGGATCTTCTTGAGATCCTTTTTTTCTGCGCGTAATCTGCTGCTTGCAAACA
AAAAAACCACCGCTACCAGCGGTGGTTTGTTTGCCGGATCAAGAGCTACCAACTCTTTTTCCGAAGGTAA
CTGGCTTCAGCAGAGCGCAGATACCAAATACTGTTCTTCTAGTGTAGCCGTAGTTAGGCCACCACTTCAA
GAACTCTGTAGCACCGCCTACATACCTCGCTCTGCTAATCCTGTTACCAGTGGCTGCTGCCAGTGGCGAT
AAGTCGTGTCTTACCGGGTTGGACTCAAGACGATAGTTACCGGATAAGGCGCAGCGGTCGGGCTGAACGG
GGGGTTCGTGCACACAGCCCAGCTTGGAGCGAACGACCTACACCGAACTGAGATACCTACAGCGTGAGCT
ATGAGAAAGCGCCACGCTTCCCGAAGGGAGAAAGGCGGACAGGTATCCGGTAAGCGGCAGGGTCGGAACA
GGAGAGCGCACGAGGGAGCTTCCAGGGGGAAACGCCTGGTATCTTTATAGTCCTGTCGGGTTTCGCCACC
TCTGACTTGAGCGTCGATTTTTGTGATGCTCGTCAGGGGGGCGGAGCCTATGGAAAAACGCCAGCAACGC
GGCCTTTTTACGGTTCCTGGCCTTTTGCTGGCCTTTTGCTCACATGTTCTTTCCTGCGTTATCCCCTGAT
TCTGTGGATAACCGTATTACCGCCTTTGAGTGAGCTGATACCGCTCGCCGCAGCCGAACGACCGAGCGCA
GCGAGTCAGTGAGCGAGGAAGCGGAAGAGCGCCCAATACGCAAACCGCCTCTCCCCGCGCGTTGGCCGAT
TCATTAATGCAGCTGGCACGACAGGTTTCCCGACTGGAAAGCGGGCAGTGAGCGCAACGCAATTAATGTG
AGTTAGCTCACTCATTAGGCACCCCAGGCTTTACACTTTATGCTTCCGGCTCGTATGTTGTGTGGAATTG
TGAGCGGATAACAATTTCACACAGGAAACAGCTATGACCATGATTACGCCAAGCTCGAAATTAACCCTCA
CTAAAGGGAACAAAAGCTGGTACCGGGCCCCCCCTCGAGATCCGGCCATTAGCCATATTATTCATTGGTT
ATATAGC
